>Addgene plasmid #244647 | CL20_mEGFP_FOidr_095 | addgene full sequence | sequence record 488000 | Addgene NGS Result
AAAAAAAATCTAACCTCAAGTCAAGGCTTTTCTATGGAATAAGGAATGGACAGCAGGGGGCTGTTTCATA
TACTGATGACCTCTTTATAGCCAACCTTTGTTCATGGCAGCCAGCATATGGGCATATGTTGCCAAACTCT
AAACCAAATACTCATTCTGATGTTTTAAATGATTTGCCCTCCCATATGTCCTTCCGAGTGAGAGACACAA
AAAATTCCAACACACTATTGCAATGAAAATAAATTTCCTTTATTAGCCAGAAGTCAGATGCTCAAGGGGC
TTCATGATGTCCCCATAATTTTTGGCAGAGGGAAAAAGATCTGCTAGCTCGAGCAGCTGAAGCTTTATTG
AGGCTTAAGCAGTGGGTTCCCTAGTTAGCCAGAGAGCTCCCAGGCTCAGATCTGGTCTAACCAGAGAGAC
CCAGTACAGGCAAAAAGCAGATCTTGTCTTCTTTGGGAGTGAATTAGCCCTTCCAGTCCCCCCTTTTCTT
TTAAAAAGTGGCTAAGATCTACAGCTGCCTTGTAAGTCATTGGTCTTAAAGGTACCGTAATCTTATCTAG
AACCGGTTCAACGACGACGTGCTAAATGATAATTGTCCGCGGGATTGGTTGATTGCTTGGATCCAGAGCG
TGTACGGGGAATTGGGGGTGATAAGGAGCCGTTGCTCATATATGGATCGTTATTCATATTAGGCATCATA
ATATACCCCGAGTAACTGGAGTAGCTCGGTCCCTTATTGTACAGACCACCATCTGGGTGTTTACCATCGT
CAGGGTGTTCACGTGCCTTGTCGTGATATGGCTCCTGGCTGGTTTGAGCTTGGCGTGCCACCTCGGCCAT
CCGGGAAGCGGCCGCACTTCCCCCGGAGCCTCCGCTTCCGCCCTTGTACAGCTCGTCCATGCCGAGAGTG
ATCCCGGCGGCGGTCACGAACTCCAGCAGGACCATGTGATCGCGCTTCTCGTTGGGGTCTTTGCTCAGCT
TGGACTGGGTGCTCAGGTAGTGGTTGTCGGGCAGCAGCACGGGGCCGTCGCCGATGGGGGTGTTCTGCTG
GTAGTGGTCGGCGAGCTGCACGCTGCCGTCCTCGATGTTGTGGCGGATCTTGAAGTTCACCTTGATGCCG
TTCTTCTGCTTGTCGGCCATGATATAGACGTTGTGGCTGTTGTAGTTGTACTCCAGCTTGTGCCCCAGGA
TGTTGCCGTCCTCCTTGAAGTCGATGCCCTTCAGCTCGATGCGGTTCACCAGGGTGTCGCCCTCGAACTT
CACCTCGGCGCGGGTCTTGTAGTTGCCGTCGTCCTTGAAGAAGATGGTGCGCTCCTGGACGTAGCCTTCG
GGCATGGCGGACTTGAAGAAGTCGTGCTGCTTCATGTGGTCGGGGTAGCGGCTGAAGCACTGCACGCCGT
AGGTCAGGGTGGTCACGAGGGTGGGCCAGGGCACGGGCAGCTTGCCGGTGGTGCAGATGAACTTCAGGGT
CAGCTTGCCGTAGGTGGCATCGCCCTCGCCCTCGCCGGACACGCTGAACTTGTGGCCGTTTACGTCGCCG
TCCAGCTCGACCAGGATGGGCACCACCCCGGTGAACAGCTCCTCGCCCTTGCTCACCATGGTGGCGACCG
GTGGATCCCGGGCCCGCGGTACCGTCGACTGCAGAATTCGGTTCACTAAACGAGCCCGGTTCACTAAACG
AGCTCTGCTTATATAGACCTCCCACCGTACACGCCTACCGCCCATTTGCGTCAATGGGGCGGAGTTGTTA
CGACATTTTGGAAAGTCCCGTTGATTTTGGTGCCAAAACAAACTCCCATTGACGTCAATGGGGTGGAGAC
TTGGAAATCCCCGTGAGTCAAACCGCTATCCACGCCCATTGATGTACTGCCAAAACCGCATCACCATGGT
AATAGCGATGACTAATACGTAGATGTACTGCCAAGTAGGAAAGTCCCATAAGGTCATGTACTGGGCATAA
TGCCAGGCGGGCCATTTACCGTCATTGACGTCAATAGGGGGCGTACTTGGCATATGATACACTTGATGTA
CTGCCAAGTGGGCAGTTTACCGTAAATACTCCACCCATTGACGTCAATGGAAAGTCCCTATTGGCGTTAC
TATGGGAACATACGTCATTATTGACGTCAATGGGCGGGGGTCGTTGGGCGGTCAGCCAGGCGGGCCATTT
ACCGTAAGTTATGTAACGCGGAACTCCATATATGGGCTATGAACTAATGACCCCGTAATTGATTACTATT
AATAACTAGCACGCGTTCGAAGCTTGAGCTCGGTCCCCTCGGGGTTGGGAGGTGGGTCTGAAACGATAAT
GGTGAATATCCCTGCCTAACTCTATTCACTATAGAAAGTACAGCAAAAACTATTCTTAAACCTACCAAGC
CTCCTACTATCATTATGAATAATTTTATATACCACAGCCAATTTGTTATGTTAAACCAATTCCACAAACT
TGCCCATTTATCTAATTCCAATAATTCTTGTTCATTCTTTTCTTGCTGGTTTTGCGATTCTTCAATTAAG
GAGTGTATTAAGCTTGTGTAATTGTTAATTTCTCTGTCCCACTCCATCCAGGTCGTGTGATTCCAAATCT
GTTCCAGAGATTTATTACTCCAACTAGCATTCCAAGGCACAGCAGTGGTGCAAATGAGTTTTCCAGAGCA
ACCCCAAATCCCCAGGAGCTGTTGATCCTTTAGGTATCTTTCCACAGCCAGGATTCTTGCCTGGAGCTGC
TTGATGCCCCAGACTGTGAGTTGCAACAGATGCTGTTGCGCCTCAATAGCCCTCAGCAAATTGTTCTGCT
GCTGCACTATACCAGACAATAATTGTCTGGCCTGTACCGTCAGCGTCATTGACGCTGCGCCCATAGTGCT
TCCTGCTGCTCCCAAGAACCCAAGGAACAAAGCTCCTATTCCCACTGCTCTTTTTTCTCTCTGCACCACT
CTTCTCTTTGCCTTGGTGGGTGCTACTCCTAATGGTTCAATTTTTACTACTTTATATTTATATAATTCAC
TTCTCCAATTGTCCCTCATATCTCCTCCTTATGGTGTTTTACTAAACTTTTCCATGTTCTAATCCTCATC
CTGTCTACTTGCCACACAATCATCACCTGCCATCTGTTTTCCATAATCCCTAATGATCTTTGCTTTTCTT
CTTGGCACTACTTTTATGTCACTATTATCTTGTATTACTACTGCCCCTTCACCTTTCCAGAGGAGCTTTG
CTGGTCCTTTCCAAAGTGGATTTCTGCTGTCCCTGTAATAAACCCGAAAATTTTGAATTTTTGTAATTTG
TTTTTGTAATTCTTTAGTTTGTATGTCTGTTGCTATTATGTCTACTATTCTTTCCCCTGCACTGTACCCC
CCAATCCCCCCTTTTCTTTTAAAATTGTGGATGAATACTGCCATTTGTACTGCTGTCTTAAGATGTTCAG
CCTGATCTCTTACCTGTCCTATAATTTTCTTTAATTCTTTATTCATAGATTCTACTACTCCTTGACTTTG
GGGATTGTAGGGAATTTCCAGGTCTGAAGATCCTGCTGCTTGCTGTGCTTTTTTCTTACTTTTGTTTTGC
TCTTCCTCTATCTTGTCTAAAGCTTCCTTGGTGTCTTTTATCTCTATCCTTTGATGCACACAATAGAGGG
TTGCTACTGTATTATATAATGATCTAAGTTCTTCTGATCCTGTCTGAAGGGATGGTTGTAGCTGTCCCAG
TATTTGTCTACAGCCTTCTGATGTTTCTAACAGGCCAGTATTAACTGCGAATCGTTCTAGCTCCCTGCTT
GCCCATACTATATGTTTTAATTTATATTTTTTCTTTCCCCCTGGCCTTAACCGAATTTTTTCCCATCGCG
ATCTAATTCTCCCCCGCTTAATACTGACGCTCTCGCACCCATCTCTCTCCTTCTAGCCTCCGCTAGTCAA
AATTTTTGGCGTACTCACCAGTCGCCGCCCCTCGCCTCTTGCCGTGCGCGCTTCAGCAAGCCGAGTCCTG
CGTCGAGAGAGCTCCTCTGGTTTCCCTTTCGCTTTCAAGTCCCTGTTCGGGCGCCACTGCTAGAGATTTT
CCACACTGACTAAAAGGGTCTGAGGGATCTCTAGTTACCAGAGTCACACAACAGACGGGCACACACTACT
TGAAGCACTCAAGGCAAGCTTTATTGAGGCTTAAGCAGTGGGTTCCCTAGTTAGCCAGAGAGCTCCCAGG
CTCAGATCTGGTCTAACCAGAGAGACCCAGTACAGGCAAAAAGCAGCTGCTTATATGCAGGATCTGAGGG
CTCGCCACTCCCCAGTCCCGCCCAGGCCACGCCTCCCATGGTAATAGCGATGACTAATACGTAGATGTAC
TGCCAAGTAGGAAAGTCCCATAAGGTCATGTACTGGGCATAATGCCAGGCGGGCCATTTACCGTCATTGA
CGTCAATAGGGGGCGTACTTGGCATATGATACACTTGATGTACTGCCAAGTGGGCAGTTTACCGTAAATA
CTCCACCCATTGACGTCAATGGAAAGTCCCTATTGGCGTTACTATGGGAACATACGTCATTATTGACGTC
AATGGGCGGGGGTCGTTGGGCGGTCAGCCAGGCGGGCCATTTACCGTAAGTTATGTAACGCGGAACTCCA
TATATGGGCTATGAACTAATGACCCCGTAATTGATTACTATTAATAACTAGTCAATAATCAATGTCGACC
CAGGTGGCACTTTTCGGGGAAATGTGCGCGGAACCCCTATTTGTTTATTTTTCTAAATACATTCAAATAT
GTATCCGCTCATGAGACAATAACCCTGATAAATGCTTCAATAATATTGAAAAAGGAAGAGTATGAGTATT
CAACATTTCCGTGTCGCCCTTATTCCCTTTTTTGCGGCATTTTGCCTTCCTGTTTTTGCTCACCCAGAAA
CGCTGGTGAAAGTAAAAGATGCTGAAGATCAGTTGGGTGCACGAGTGGGTTACATCGAACTGGATCTCAA
CAGCGGTAAGATCCTTGAGAGTTTTCGCCCCGAAGAACGTTTTCCAATGATGAGCACTTTTAAAGTTCTG
CTATGTGGCGCGGTATTATCCCGTATTGACGCCGGGCAAGAGCAACTCGGTCGCCGCATACACTATTCTC
AGAATGACTTGGTTGAGTACTCACCAGTCACAGAAAAGCATCTTACGGATGGCATGACAGTAAGAGAATT
ATGCAGTGCTGCCATAACCATGAGTGATAACACTGCGGCCAACTTACTTCTGACAACGATCGGAGGACCG
AAGGAGCTAACCGCTTTTTTGCACAACATGGGGGATCATGTAACTCGCCTTGATCGTTGGGAACCGGAGC
TGAATGAAGCCATACCAAACGACGAGCGTGACACCACGATGCCTGTAGCAATGGCAACAACGTTGCGCAA
ACTATTAACTGGCGAACTACTTACTCTAGCTTCCCGGCAACAATTAATAGACTGGATGGAGGCGGATAAA
GTTGCAGGACCACTTCTGCGCTCGGCCCTTCCGGCTGGCTGGTTTATTGCTGATAAATCTGGAGCCGGTG
AGCGTGGGTCTCGCGGTATCATTGCAGCACTGGGGCCAGATGGTAAGCCCTCCCGTATCGTAGTTATCTA
CACGACGGGGAGTCAGGCAACTATGGATGAACGAAATAGACAGATCGCTGAGATAGGTGCCTCACTGATT
AAGCATTGGTAACTGTCAGACCAAGTTTACTCATATATACTTTAGATTGATTTAAAACTTCATTTTTAAT
TTAAAAGGATCTAGGTGAAGATCCTTTTTGATAATCTCATGACCAAAATCCCTTAACGTGAGTTTTCGTT
CCACTGAGCGTCAGACCCCGTAGAAAAGATCAAAGGATCTTCTTGAGATCCTTTTTTTCTGCGCGTAATC
TGCTGCTTGCAAACAAAAAAACCACCGCTACCAGCGGTGGTTTGTTTGCCGGATCAAGAGCTACCAACTC
TTTTTCCGAAGGTAACTGGCTTCAGCAGAGCGCAGATACCAAATACTGTTCTTCTAGTGTAGCCGTAGTT
AGGCCACCACTTCAAGAACTCTGTAGCACCGCCTACATACCTCGCTCTGCTAATCCTGTTACCAGTGGCT
GCTGCCAGTGGCGATAAGTCGTGTCTTACCGGGTTGGACTCAAGACGATAGTTACCGGATAAGGCGCAGC
GGTCGGGCTGAACGGGGGGTTCGTGCACACAGCCCAGCTTGGAGCGAACGACCTACACCGAACTGAGATA
CCTACAGCGTGAGCTATGAGAAAGCGCCACGCTTCCCGAAGGGAGAAAGGCGGACAGGTATCCGGTAAGC
GGCAGGGTCGGAACAGGAGAGCGCACGAGGGAGCTTCCAGGGGGAAACGCCTGGTATCTTTATAGTCCTG
TCGGGTTTCGCCACCTCTGACTTGAGCGTCGATTTTTGTGATGCTCGTCAGGGGGGCGGAGCCTATGGAA
AAACGCCAGCAACGCGGCCTTTTTACGGTTCCTGGCCTTTTGCTGGCCTTTTGCTCACATGTTCTTTCCT
GCGTTATCCCCTGCTTCTGTGGATAACCGTATTACCGCCTTTGAGTGAGCTGATACCGCTCGCCGCAGCC
GAACGACCGAGCGCAGCGAGTCAGTGAGCGAGGAAGCGGAAGAGCGCCCAATACGCAAACCGCCTCTCCC
CGCGCGTTGGCCGATTCATTAATGCAGCGGATCCAGACATGATAAGATACATTGATGAGTTTGGACAAAC
CACAACTAGAATGCAGTGAAAAAAATGCTTTATTTGTGAAATTTGTGATGCTATTGCTTTATTTGTAACC
ATTATAAGCTGCAATAAACAAGTTAGCTTTTTGCAAAAGCCTAGGCCTCCAAAAAAGCCTCCTCACTACT
TCTGGAATAGCTCAGAGGCCGAGGCGGCCTCGGCCTCTGCATAAATAAAAAAAATTAGTCAGCCATGGGG
CGGAGAATGGGCGGAACTGGGCGGAGTTAGGGGCGGGATGGGCGGAGTTAGGGGCGGGACTATGGTTGCT
GACTAATTGAGATGCGGATCCGCTGGCACGACAGGTTTCCCGACTGGAAAGCGGGCAGTGAGCGCAACGC
AATTAATGTGAGTTAGCTCACTCATTAGGCACCCCAGGCTTTACACTTTATGCTTCCGGCTCGTATGTTG
TGTGGAATTGTGAGCGGATAACAATTTCACACAGGAAACAGCTATGACCATGATTACGCCAAGCTTGGGC
TGCAGGTCGAGGGATCTCCATAAGAGAAGAGGGACAGCTATGACTGGGAGTAGTCAGGAGAGGAGGAAAA
ATCTGGCTAGTAAAACATGTAAGGAAAATTTTAGGGATGTTAAAGAAAAAAATAACACAAAACAAAATAT
Features (pLannotate 1.2.2; 30 found; start..end, strand, type, name):
    199..254     -  polyA_signal   β-globin poly(A) signal: rabbit β-globin polyadenylation signal (Gil and Proudfoot, 1987)
    340..475     -  LTR            3' LTR (ΔU3) (fragment): self-inactivating 3' long terminal repeat (LTR) from HIV-1
    477..545     -  CDS            nef (fragment): NEF_HV1Z2 - Experimental evidence at protein level: Swiss-Prot protein existence level 1. Extracellular Nef protein targets CD4(+) T-lymphocytes for apoptosis by interacting with CXCR4 surface receptors. From Human immunodeficiency virus type 1 group M subtype D (isolate Z2/CDC-Z34) (HIV-1).
    571..633     -  CDS            TAF8 (fragment): TAF8_HUMAN - Also known as TAFII43, TBN. Experimental evidence at protein level: Swiss-Prot protein existence level 1. Transcription factor TFIID is one of the general factors required for accurate and regulated initiation by RNA polymerase II. Mediates both basal and activator-dependent transcription. Plays a role in the differentiation of preadipocyte fibroblasts to adipocytes, however, does not seem to play a role in differentiation of myoblasts. Required for the integration of TAF10 in the TAF complex. May be important for survival of cells of the inner cell mass which constitute the pluri
    631..834     -  CDS            LEF1 (fragment): LEF1_HUMAN - Experimental evidence at protein level: Swiss-Prot protein existence level 1. [Isoform 5]: Transcriptionally activates the fibronectin promoter, binds to and represses transcription from the E-cadherin promoter in a CTNNB1-independent manner, and is involved in reducing cellular aggregation and increasing cell migration of pancreatic cancer cells. From Homo sapiens (Human).
    883..1599    -  CDS            mEGFP: mEGFP is a basic (constitutively fluorescent) green fluorescent protein published in 2002, derived from Aequorea victoria. It has moderate acid sensitivity.
   1613..1650    -  misc_feature   MCS (fragment): multiple cloning site
   1649..1665    -  promoter       tight TRE promoter (fragment): Tet-responsive promoter PTight, consisting of seven tet operator sequences followed by the minimal CMV promoter
   1681..1884    -  promoter       CMV promoter: human cytomegalovirus (CMV) immediate early promoter
   1885..2188    -  enhancer       CMV enhancer: human cytomegalovirus immediate early enhancer
   2256..2272    -  misc_feature   MCS (fragment): multiple cloning site
   2272..2297    -  CDS            Rev (fragment): human immunodeficiency virus 1 (HIV-1) Rev protein; rev; enhances nuclear export of unspliced and incompletely spliced viral mRNAs
   2674..2907    -  misc_feature   RRE: The Rev response element (RRE) of HIV-1 allows for Rev-dependent mRNA export from the nucleus to the cytoplasm.
   3041..3124    -  CDS            vif (fragment): VIF_HV1BR - Experimental evidence at protein level: Swiss-Prot protein existence level 1. Counteracts the innate antiviral activity of host APOBEC3F and APOBEC3G. Forms a complex with host APOBEC3F and APOBEC3G thus preventing the entry of these lethally hypermutating enzymes into progeny virions. Recruits an active E3 ubiquitin ligase complex composed of elongin BC, CUL5, and RBX2 to induce polyubiquitination of APOBEC3G and APOBEC3F. In turn, they are directed to the 26S proteasome for degradation. Vif interaction with APOBEC3G also blocks its cytidine deaminase activity in a proteasome-inde
   3267..3384    -  misc_feature   cPPT/CTS: central polypurine tract and central termination sequence of HIV-1
   3533..3892    -  CDS            HIV-1 gag (fragment): gag protein from human immunodeficiency virus 1; gag
   3876..4001    -  misc_feature   HIV-1 Ψ: packaging signal of human immunodeficiency virus type 1
   4048..4305    -  LTR            5' LTR (truncated): truncated 5' long terminal repeat (LTR) from HIV-1
   4307..4686    -  enhancer       CMV enhancer: human cytomegalovirus immediate early enhancer
   4717..4821    +  promoter       AmpR promoter: bla
   4822..5682    +  CDS            AmpR: β-lactamase; bla; confers resistance to ampicillin, carbenicillin, and related antibiotics
   5853..6441    +  rep_origin     ori: high-copy-number ColE1/pMB1/pBR322/pUC origin of replication
   6624..6678    +  CDS            lacI (fragment): lac repressor; lacI; The lac repressor binds to the lac operator to inhibit transcription in E. coli. This inhibition can be relieved by adding lactose or isopropyl-β-D-thiogalactopyranoside (IPTG).
   6680..6814    -  polyA_signal   SV40 poly(A) signal: SV40 polyadenylation signal
   6834..6969    -  rep_origin     SV40 ori: SV40 origin of replication
   6993..7015    -  promoter       SV40 promoter (fragment): SV40 enhancer and early promoter
   7022..7061    +  CDS            lacI (fragment): lac repressor; lacI; The lac repressor binds to the lac operator to inhibit transcription in E. coli. This inhibition can be relieved by adding lactose or isopropyl-β-D-thiogalactopyranoside (IPTG).
   7074..7095    +  protein_bind   CAP binding site: CAP binding activates transcription in the presence of cAMP. E. coli catabolite activator protein
   7110..7140    +  promoter       lac promoter: promoter for the E. coli lac operon
   7148..7164    +  protein_bind   lac operator: The lac repressor binds to the lac operator to inhibit transcription in E. coli. This inhibition can be relieved by adding lactose or isopropyl-β-D-thiogalactopyranoside (IPTG). lac repressor encoded by lacI
