[The description below was written by a language model from this plasmid's Addgene catalogue record and pLannotate feature annotations shown in this document.]
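Description:
CL20_mEGFP_FOidr_095 is a 7,350-nt mammalian expression plasmid built on the CL20 backbone. The catalogue lists it only as a mammalian expression vector, but the feature table shows the architecture of an HIV-1-derived, self-inactivating lentiviral transfer vector. It is maintained in E. coli through a high-copy ColE1/pUC-type origin and selected with ampicillin via the β-lactamase gene. The recombination-reducing growth strain listed fits a plasmid carrying repeated LTR sequences. The viral portion begins with a CMV enhancer fused to a truncated 5' LTR, an arrangement that typically drives genomic RNA transcription without Tat. This is followed by the Ψ packaging signal with a partial gag region, the cPPT/CTS, the Rev response element for Rev-dependent nuclear export, and a ΔU3 3' LTR fragment followed by a rabbit β-globin polyadenylation signal. Short annotated fragments of vif, rev and nef are residual viral sequence rather than functional genes. An SV40 origin and poly(A) signal and lac promoter/operator remnants lie in the plasmid backbone.

The payload is an internal CMV enhancer/promoter driving monomeric EGFP fused at the N terminus of FOidr_095. This insert is an unmutated intrinsically disordered region taken from the human fusion protein LEF1_TAF8; the depositor comment indicates residues 1–90. Consistent with this, the annotation finds a LEF1 fragment directly adjoining a short TAF8 fragment downstream of mEGFP, so the insert spans the fusion junction. The construct is meant for expressing the fluorescently tagged IDR in mammalian cells so that its behaviour can be visualised. The associated publication title concerns links between protein condensate formation and RNA biology. No mammalian selection marker is annotated.
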