Addgene plasmid #244647: CL20_mEGFP_FOidr_095
Purpose: Express mEGFP-tagged intrinsically disordered protein (IDR), FOidr_095, derived from human fusion protein LEF1_TAF8
Depositing lab: Richard Kriwacki. Depositing organization: St. Jude Children's Research Hospital. Publication: Proteome-wide computational analyses reveal links between protein condensate formation and RNA biology. Maiti S, Tripathi S, Baggett DW, Phillips AH, Park CG, Wang J, Wahiduzzaman, Freyaldenhoven WT, Kinger S, Pioso BJ, Bollinger JC, Somjee R, Lang B, Babu MM, Kriwacki RW. Sci Adv. 2025 Dec 5;11(49):eady1420. doi: 10.1126/sciadv.ady1420. Epub 2025 Dec 3. PubMed 41337585.
Backbone
  Vector backbone: CL20
  Vector type: Mammalian Expression
Growth in bacteria
  Bacterial resistance: Ampicillin, 100 μg/mL
  Growth temperature: 37°C
  Growth strain: NEB Stable
  Copy number: High Copy
Gene/Insert
  Gene/Insert name: FOidr_095
  Species: H. sapiens (human)
  Mutation: Unmutated
  Tag / fusion protein: monomeric EGFP (N terminal on insert)
  Cloning method: Restriction Enzyme; 5′ cloning site Unknown (unknown if destroyed)
Terms and licenses: Academic/Nonprofit Terms; Industry Terms: Not Available to Industry
Depositor comments: LEF1_TAF8_1_90
How to cite: CL20_mEGFP_FOidr_095 was a gift from Richard Kriwacki (Addgene plasmid # 244647 ; http://n2t.net/addgene:244647 ; RRID:Addgene_244647)
